>Addgene plasmid #80678 | pAM-PAT-35S-GW-Luc | addgene full sequence | sequence record 198600 | Addgene NGS Result
GCCTCGTGCATGCGCACGCTCGGGTCGTTGGGCAGCCCGATGACAGCGACCACGCTCTTGAAGCCCTGTG
CCTCCAGGGACTTCAGCAGGTGGGTGTAGAGCGTGGAGCCCAGTCCCGTCCGCTGGTGGCGGGGGGAGAC
GTACACGGTCGACTCGGCCGTCCAGTCGTAGGCGTTGCGTGCCTTCCAGGGACCCGCGTAGGCGATGCCG
GCGACCTCGCCGTCCACCTCGGCGACGAGCCAGGGATAGCGCTCCCGCAGACGGACGAGGTCGTCCGTCC
ACTCCTGCGGTTCCTGCGGCTCGGTACGGAAGTTGACCGTGCTTGTCTCGATGTAGTGGTTGACGATGGT
GCAGACCGCCGGCATGTCCGCCTCGGTGGCACGGCGGATGTCGGCCGGGCGTCGTTCTGGGCTCATGGTA
GATCCCCTCGATCGAGTTGAGAGTGAATATGAGACTCTAATTGGATACCGAGGGGAATTTATGGAACGTC
AGTGGAGCATTTTTGACAAGAAATATTTGCTAGCTGATAGTGACCTTAGGCGACTTTTGAACGCGCAATA
ATGGTTTCTGACGTATGTGCTTAGCTCATTAAACTCCAGAAACCCGCGGCTCAGTGGCTCCTTCAACGTT
GCGGTTCTGTCAGTTCCAAACGTAAAACGGCTTGTCCCGCGTCATCGGCGGGGGTCATAACGTGACTCCC
TTAATTCTCCGCTCATGATCAGATTGTCGTTTCCCGCCTTCGGTTTGGGCGCGCCCGGTTCAGAAGACCA
GAGGGCTATTGAGACTTTTCAACAAAGGGTAATATCGGGAAACCTCCTCGGATTCCATTGCCCAGCTATC
TGTCACTTCATCGAAAGGACAGTAGAAAAGGAAGATGGCTTCTACAAATGCCATCATTGCGATAAAGGAA
AGGCTATCGTTCAAGATGCCTCTACCGACAGTGGTCCCAAAGATGGACCCCCACCCACGAGGAACATCGT
GGAAAAAGAAGACGTTCCAACCACGTCTTCAAAGCAAGTGGATTGATGTGATACATGGTGGAGCACGACA
CTCTCGTCTACTCCAAGAATATCAAAGATACAGTCTCAGAAGACCAGAGGGCTATTGAGACTTTTCAACA
AAGGGTAATATCGGGAAACCTCCTCGGATTCCATTGCCCAGCTATCTGTCACTTCATCGAAAGGACAGTA
GAAAAGGAAGATGGCTTCTACAAATGCCATCATTGCGATAAAGGAAAGGCTATCGTTCAAGATGCCTCTA
CCGACAGTGGTCCCAAAGATGGACCCCCACCCACGAGGAACATCGTGGAAAAAGAAGACGTTCCAACCAC
GTCTTCAAAGCAAGTGGATTGATGTGATATCTCCACTGACGTAAGGGATGACGCACAATCCCACTATCCT
TCGCAAGACCCTTCCTCTATATAAGGAAGTTCATTTCATTTGGAGAGGACCTCGAGGTCGACGGTATCGA
TAAGCTTGGTACCGAATTCCCCATCACAAGTTTGTACAAAAAAGCTGAACGAGAAACGTAAAATGATATA
AATATCAATATATTAAATTAGATTTTGCATAAAAAACAGACTACATAATACTGTAAAACACAACATATCC
AGTCACTATGGCGGCCGCATTAGGCACCCCAGGCTTTACACTTTATGCTTCCGGCTCGTATAATGTGTGG
ATTTTGAGTTAGGATCCGTCGAGATTTTCAGGAGCTAAGGAAGCTAAAATGGAGAAAAAAATCACTGGAT
ATACCACCGTTGATATATCCCAATGGCATCGTAAAGAACATTTTGAGGCATTTCAGTCAGTTGCTCAATG
TACCTATAACCAGACCGTTCAGCTGGATATTACGGCCTTTTTAAAGACCGTAAAGAAAAATAAGCACAAG
TTTTATCCGGCCTTTATTCACATTCTTGCCCGCCTGATGAATGCTCATCCGGAATTCCGTATGGCAATGA
AAGACGGTGAGCTGGTGATATGGGATAGTGTTCACCCTTGTTACACCGTTTTCCATGAGCAAACTGAAAC
GTTTTCATCGCTCTGGAGTGAATACCACGACGATTTCCGGCAGTTTCTACACATATATTCGCAAGATGTG
GCGTGTTACGGTGAAAACCTGGCCTATTTCCCTAAAGGGTTTATTGAGAATATGTTTTTCGTCTCAGCCA
ATCCCTGGGTGAGTTTCACCAGTTTTGATTTAAACGTGGCCAATATGGACAACTTCTTCGCCCCCGTTTT
CACCATGGGCAAATATTATACGCAAGGCGACAAGGTGCTGATGCCGCTGGCGATTCAGGTTCATCATGCC
GTTTGTGATGGCTTCCATGTCGGCAGAATGCTTAATGAATTACAACAGTACTGCGATGAGTGGCAGGGCG
GGGCGTAAACGCGTGGATCCGGCTTACTAAAAGCCAGATAACAGTATGCGTATTTGCGCGCTGATTTTTG
CGGTATAAGAATATATACTGATATGTATACCCGAAGTATGTCAAAAAGAGGTATGCTATGAAGCAGCGTA
TTACAGTGACAGTTGACAGCGACAGCTATCAGTTGCTCAAGGCATATATGATGTCAATATCTCCGGTCTG
GTAAGCACAACCATGCAGAATGAAGCCCGTCGTCTGCGTGCCGAACGCTGGAAAGCGGAAAATCAGGAAG
GGATGGCTGAGGTCGCCCGGTTTATTGAAATGAACGGCTCTTTTGCTGACGAGAACAGGGGCTGGTGAAA
TGCAGTTTAAGGTTTACACCTATAAAAGAGAGAGCCGTTATCGTCTGTTTGTGGATGTACAGAGTGATAT
TATTGACACGCCCGGGCGACGGATGGTGATCCCCCTGGCCAGTGCACGTCTGCTGTCAGATAAAGTCTCC
CGTGAACTTTACCCGGTGGTGCATATCGGGGATGAAAGCTGGCGCATGATGACCACCGATATGGCCAGTG
TGCCGGTCTCCGTTATCGGGGAAGAAGTGGCTGATCTCAGCCACCGCGAAAATGACATCAAAAACGCCAT
TAACCTGATGTTCTGGGGAATATAAATGTCAGGCTCCCTTATACACAGCCAGTCTGCAGGTCGACCATAG
TGACTGGATATGTTGTGTTTTACAGTATTATGTAGTCTGTTTTTTATGCAAAATCTAATTTAATATATTG
ATATTTATATCATTTTACGTTTCTCGTTCAGCTTTCTTGTACAAAGTGGTTGCGATCGCCATGGAAGACG
CCAAAAACATAAAGAAAGGCCCGGCGCCATTCTATCCTCTTGAGGATGGAACCGCTGGAGAGCAACTGCA
TAAGGCTATGAAGAGATACGCCCTGGTTCCTGGAACAATTGCTTTTACAGATGCACATATCGAGGTGAAC
ATCACGTACGCGGAATACTTCGAAATGTCCGTTCGGTTGGCAGAAGCTATGAAACGATATGGGCTGAATA
CAAATCACAGAATCGTCGTATGCAGTGAAAACTCTCTTCAATTCTTTATGCCGGTGTTGGGCGCGTTATT
TATCGGAGTTGCAGTTGCGCCCGCGAACGACATTTATAATGAACGTGAATTGCTCAACAGTATGAACATT
TCGCAGCCTACCGTAGTGTTTGTTTCCAAAAAGGGGTTGCAAAAAATTTTGAACGTGCAAAAAAAATTAC
CAATAATCCAGAAAATTATTATCATGGATTCTAAAACGGATTACCAGGGATTTCAGTCGATGTACACGTT
CGTCACATCTCATCTACCTCCCGGTTTTAATGAATACGATTTTGTACCAGAGTCCTTTGATCGTGACAAA
ACAATTGCACTGATAATGAACTCCTCTGGATCTACTGGGTTACCTAAGGGTGTGGCCCTTCCGCATAGAA
CTGCCTGCGTCAGATTCTCGCATGCCAGAGATCCTATTTTTGGCAATCAAATCATTCCGGATACTGCGAT
TTTAAGTGTTGTTCCATTCCATCACGGTTTTGGAATGTTTACTACACTCGGATATTTGATATGTGGATTT
CGAGTCGTCTTAATGTATAGATTTGAAGAAGAGCTGTTTTTACGATCCCTTCAGGATTACAAAATTCAAA
GTGCGTTGCTAGTACCAACCCTATTTTCATTCTTCGCCAAAAGCACTCTGATTGACAAATACGATTTATC
TAATTTACACGAAATTGCTTCTGGGGGCGCACCTCTTTCGAAAGAAGTCGGGGAAGCGGTTGCAAAACGC
TTCCATCTTCCAGGGATACGACAAGGATATGGGCTCACTGAGACTACATCAGCTATTCTGATTACACCCG
AGGGGGATGATAAACCGGGCGCGGTCGGTAAAGTTGTTCCATTTTTTGAAGCGAAGGTTGTGGATCTGGA
TACCGGGAAAACGCTGGGCGTTAATCAGAGAGGCGAATTATGTGTCAGAGGACCTATGATTATGTCCGGT
TATGTAAACAATCCGGAAGCGACCAACGCCTTGATTGACAAGGATGGATGGCTACATTCTGGAGACATAG
CTTACTGGGACGAAGACGAACACTTCTTCATAGTTGACCGCTTGAAGTCTTTAATTAAATACAAAGGATA
TCAGGTGGCCCCCGCTGAATTGGAATCAATATTGTTACAACACCCCAACATCTTCGACGCGGGCGTGGCA
GGTCTTCCCGACGATGACGCCGGTGAACTTCCCGCCGCCGTTGTTGTTTTGGAGCACGGAAAGACGATGA
CGGAAAAAGAGATCGTGGATTACGTCGCCAGTCAAGTAACAACCGCGAAAAAGTTGCGCGGAGGAGTTGT
GTTTGTGGACGAAGTACCGAAAGGTCTTACCGGAAAACTCGACGCAAGAAAAATCAGAGAGATCCTCATA
AAGGCCAAGAAGGGCGGAAAGTCCAAATTGTAAGAGCTCCCGGGGGATCCACTAGTTCTAGAGTCCGCAA
AAATCACCAGTCTCTCTCTACAAATCTATCTCTCTCTATTTTTCTCCAGAATAATGTGTGAGTAGTTCCC
AGATAAGGGAATTAGGGTTCTTATAGGGTTTCGCTCATGTGTTGAGCATATAAGAAACCCTTAGTATGTA
TTTGTATTTGTAAAATACTTCTATCAATAAAATTTCTAATTCCTAAAACCAAAATCCAGTGACCGGGCGG
CCGCCACCGCGGTGGAGGGGGATCAGATTGTCGTTTCCCGCCTTCAGTTTAAACTATCAGTGTTTGACAG
GATATATTGGCGGGTAAACCTAAGAGAAAAGAGCGTTTATTAGAATAATCGGATATTTAAAAGGGCGTGA
AAAGGTTTATCCGTTCGTCCATTTGTATGTGTACATCACCGACGAGCAAGGCAAGACCGAGCGCCTTTCC
GACGCTCACCGGGCTGGTTGCCCTCGCCGCTGGGCTGGCGGCCGTCTATGGCCCTGCAAACGCGCCAGAA
ACGCCGTCGAAGCCGTGTGCGAGACACCGGCCGCCGGCGTTGTGGATACCTCGCGGAAAACTTGGCCCTC
ACTGACAGATGAGGGGCGGACGTTGACACTTGAGGGGCCGACTCACCCGGCGCGGCGTTGACAGATGAGG
GGCAGGCTCGATTTCGGCCGGCGACGTGGAGCTGGCCAGCCTCGCAAATCGGCGAAAACGCCTGATTTTA
CGCGAGTTTCCCACAGATGATGTGGACAAGCCTGGGGATAAGTGCCCTGCGGTATTGACACTTGAGGGGC
GCGACTACTGACAGATGAGGGGCGCGATCCTTGACACTTGAGGGGCAGAGTGCTGACAGATGAGGGGCGC
ACCTATTGACATTTGAGGGGCTGTCCACAGGCAGAAAATCCAGCATTTGCAAGGGTTTCCGCCCGTTTTT
CGGCCACCGCTAACCTGTCTTTTAACCTGCTTTTAAACCAATATTTATAAACCTTGTTTTTAACCAGGGC
TGCGCCCTGTGCGCGTGACCGCGCACGCCGAAGGGGGGTGCCCCCCCTTCTCGAACCCTCCCGGCCCGCT
AACGCGGGCCTCCCATCCCCCCAGGGGCTGCGCCCCTCGGCCGCGAACGGCCTCACCCCAAAAATGGCAG
CGCTGGCAGTCCTTGCCATTGCCGGGATCGGGGCAGTAACGGGATGGGCGATCAGCCCGAAAGCTACCCC
TATTTGTTTATTTTTCTAAATACATTCAAATATGTATCCGCTCATGAGACAATAACCCTGATAAATGCTT
CAATAATATTGAAAAAGGAAGAGTATGAGTATTCAACATTTCCGTGTCGCCCTTATTCCCTTTTTTGCGG
CATTTTGCCTTCCTGTTTTTGCTCACCCAGAAACGCTGGTGAAAGTAAAAGATGCTGAAGATCAGTTGGG
TGCACGAGTGGGTTACATCGAACTGGATCTCAACAGCGGTAAGATCCTTGAGAGTTTTCGCCCCGAAGAA
CGTTTTCCAATGATGAGCACTTTTAAAGTTCTGCTATGTGGCGCGGTATTATCCCGTATTGACGCCGGGC
AAGAGCAACTCGGTCGCCGCATACACTATTCTCAGAATGACTTGGTTGAGTACTCACCAGTCACAGAAAA
GCATCTTACGGATGGCATGACAGTAAGAGAATTATGCAGTGCTGCCATAACCATGAGTGATAACACTGCG
GCCAACTTACTTCTGACAACGATCGGAGGACCGAAGGAGCTAACCGCTTTTTTGCACAACATGGGGGATC
ATGTAACTCGCCTTGATCGTTGGGAACCGGAGCTGAATGAAGCCATACCAAACGACGAGCGTGACACCAC
GATGCCTGTAGCAATGGCAACAACGTTGCGCAAACTATTAACTGGCGAACTACTTACTCTAGCTTCCCGG
CAACAATTAATAGACTGGATGGAGGCGGATAAAGTTGCAGGACCACTTCTGCGCTCGGCCCTTCCGGCTG
GCTGGTTTATTGCTGATAAATCTGGAGCCGGTGAGCGTGGGTCTCGCGGTATCATTGCAGCACTGGGGCC
AGATGGTAAGCCCTCCCGTATCGTAGTTATCTACACGACGGGGAGTCAGGCAACTATGGATGAACGAAAT
AGACAGATCGCTGAGATAGGTGCCTCACTGATTAAGCATTGGTAACTGTCAGACCAAGTTTACTCATATA
TACTTTAGATTGATTTAAAACTTCATTTTTAATTTAAAAGGATCTAGGTGAAGATCCTTTTTGATAATCT
CATGACCAAAATCCCTTAACGTGAGTTTTCGTTCCACTGAGCGTCAGACCCCGTAGAAAAGATCAAAGGA
TCTTCTTGAGATCCTTTTTTTCTGCGCGTAATCTGCTGCTTGCAAACAAAAAAACCACCGCTACCAGCGG
TGGTTTGTTTGCCGGATCAAGAGCTACCAACTCTTTTTCCGAAGGTAACTGGCTTCAGCAGAGCGCAGAT
ACCAAATACTGTTCTTCTAGTGTAGCCGTAGTTAGGCCACCACTTCAAGAACTCTGTAGCACCGCCTACA
TACCTCGCTCTGCTAATCCTGTTACCAGTGGCTGCTGCCAGTGGCGATAAGTCGTGTCTTACCGGGTTGG
ACTCAAGACGATAGTTACCGGATAAGGCGCAGCGGTCGGGCTGAACGGGGGGTTCGTGCACACAGCCCAG
CTTGGAGCGAACGACCTACACCGAACTGAGATACCTACAGCGTGAGCTATGAGAAAGCGCCACGCTTCCC
GAAGGGAGAAAGGCGGACAGGTATCCGGTAAGCGGCAGGGTCGGAACAGGAGAGCGCACGAGGGAGCTTC
CAGGGGGAAACGCCTGGTATCTTTATAGTCCTGTCGGGTTTCGCCACCTCTGACTTGAGCGTCGATTTTT
GTGATGCTCGTCAGGGGGGCGGAGCCTATGGAAAAACGCCAGCAACGCGGCCTTTTTACGGTTCCTGGCC
TTTTGCTGGCCTTTTGCTCACATGGACTCTAGCTAGAGGATCACAGGCAGCAACGCTCTGTCATCGTTAC
AATCAACATGCTACCCTCCGCGAGATCATCCGTGTTTCAAACCCGGCAGCTTAGTTGCCGTTCTTCCGAA
TAGCATCGGTAACATGAGCAAAGTCTGCCGCCTTACAACGGCTCTCCCGCTGACGCCGTCCCGGACTGAT
GGGCTGCCTGTATCGAGTGGTGATTTTGTGCCGAGCTGCCGGTCGGGGAGCTGTTGGCTGGCTGGTGGCA
GGATATATTGTGGTGTAAACAAATTGACGCTTAGACAACTTAATAACACATTGCGGACGTTTTTAATGAT
CGAATACTAACGTCTCTACCAGATATCAGCTTGCATGCCGGTCGATCTAGTAACATAGATGACACCGCGC
GCGATAATTTATCCTAGTTTGCGCGCTATATTTTGTTTTCTATCGCGTATTAAATGTATAATTGCGGGAC
TCTAATCATAAAAACCCATCTCATAAATAACGTCATGCATTACATGTTAATTATTACATGCTTAACGTAA
TTCAACAGAAATTATATGATAATCATCGCAAGACCGGCAACAGGATTCAATCTTAAGAAACTTTATTGCC
AAATGTTTGAACGATCTGCTTGACTCTAGGGGTCATCAGATTTCGGTGACGGGCAGGACCGGACGGGGCG
GCACCGGCAGGCTGAAGTCCAGCTGCCAGAAACCCACGTCATGCCAGTTCCCGTGCTTGAAGCCGGCCGC
CCGCAGCATGCCGCGGGGGGCATATCCGAGC
Features (pLannotate 1.2.2; 23 found; start..end, strand, type, name):
    458..637     -  promoter       NOS promoter: nopaline synthase promoter
    780..1450    +  promoter       CaMV 35S promoter (enhanced): cauliflower mosaic virus 35S promoter with a duplicated enhancer region
   1450..1490    -  misc_feature   MCS (fragment): pBluescript multiple cloning site
   1496..1620    +  protein_bind   attR1: mutant version of attR; recombination site for the Gateway® LR reaction LR Clonase™
   1645..1675    +  promoter       lac UV5 promoter: E. coli lac promoter with an "up" mutation
   1699..1728    +  promoter       cat promoter (fragment): promoter of the E. coli cat gene encoding chloramphenicol acetyltransferase
   1729..2388    +  CDS            CmR: chloramphenicol acetyltransferase; cat; confers resistance to chloramphenicol
   2567..2725    +  CDS            ccdA (fragment): CCDA_ECO57 - Also known as H, letA. Experimental evidence at protein level: Swiss-Prot protein existence level 1. Antitoxin component of a type II toxin-antitoxin (TA) system which inhibits the post-segregational killing (PSK) of plasmid-free cells, also referred to as a plasmid addiction system. Binds to and blocks the activity of CcdB; will also remove bound CcdB protein from the CcdB-GyrA complex by forming a CcdA-CcdB complex, a process termed rejuvenation. Functions as a transcriptional corepressor for the ccdAB operon, repression also requires CcdB (By similarity). From Escherichia coli
   2730..3032    +  CDS            ccdB: CCDB_ECOLI - Also known as G, letB, letD. Experimental evidence at protein level: Swiss-Prot protein existence level 1. Toxic component of a type II toxin-antitoxin (TA) system, functioning in plasmid maintainence. Responsible for the post- segregational killing (PSK) of plasmid-free cells, also referred to as a plasmid addiction system. Half-life of over 2 hours. Cell killing by CcdB is accompanied by filamentation, defects in chromosome and plasmid segregation, defects in cell division, formation of anucleate cells, decreased DNA synthesis and plasmid loss. Interferes with the activity of DN
   3076..3200    -  protein_bind   attR2: mutant version of attR; recombination site for the Gateway® LR reaction LR Clonase™
   3211..4860    +  CDS            LUCI_PHOPY: Experimental evidence at protein level: Swiss-Prot protein existence level 1. Produces green light with a wavelength of 562 nm. From Photinus pyralis (Common eastern firefly) (Lampyris pyralis).
   4869..4893    -  misc_feature   MCS (fragment): pBluescript multiple cloning site
   4941..5100    +  polyA_signal   CaMV poly(A) signal (fragment): cauliflower mosaic virus polyadenylation signal
   5107..5127    -  misc_feature   MCS (fragment): pBluescript multiple cloning site
   5175..5199    +  misc_feature   RB T-DNA repeat: right border repeat from nopaline C58 T-DNA
   5419..5950    +  rep_origin     oriV: incP origin of replication
   6014..6091    +  CDS            klaC (fragment): KLAC_ECOLX - Also known as telB. Protein predicted: Swiss-Prot protein existence level 4. Belongs to the kla operon, which is associated with cryptic tellurite resistance, and IncW plasmid fertility inhibition. From Escherichia coli.
   6093..6184    +  promoter       AmpR promoter: bla
   6185..7045    +  CDS            AmpR: β-lactamase; bla; confers resistance to ampicillin, carbenicillin, and related antibiotics
   7216..7804    +  rep_origin     ori: high-copy-number ColE1/pMB1/pBR322/pUC origin of replication
   8116..8140    +  misc_feature   LB T-DNA repeat: left border repeat from nopaline C58 T-DNA
   8234..8486    -  terminator     NOS terminator: nopaline synthase terminator and poly(A) signal
   8509..416     -  CDS            bar (across the origin): PAT_STRHY - Experimental evidence at protein level: Swiss-Prot protein existence level 1. Inactivates phosphinothricin (PPT) by transfer of an acetyl group from acetyl CoA. Can also acetylate demethylphosphinothricin but not PTT or glutamate. This enzyme is an effector of phosphinothricin tripeptide (PTT or bialaphos) resistance. From Streptomyces hygroscopicus. Introduced by genetic manipulation and expressed in glufosinate-tolerant maize by Dekalb Genetics.
