[The description below was written by a language model from this plasmid's Addgene catalogue record and pLannotate feature annotations shown in this document.]
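Description:
pAM-PAT-35S-GW-Luc is an empty Gateway destination (DEST) binary vector for plant expression, derived from the binary backbone pAMPAT-MCS. The annotated 8,641 nt sequence carries nopaline-type left and right T-DNA border repeats, indicating delivery into plants by Agrobacterium-mediated transformation. Outside the T-DNA lie an incP oriV, a ColE1/pMB1-type ori and an ampicillin resistance gene (β-lactamase) with its own promoter. Although the ori is annotated as a high-copy type, the catalogue lists the plasmid as low copy. Bacterial selection uses both ampicillin and chloramphenicol, the latter conferred by the CmR gene inside the Gateway cassette. Because the cassette also encodes the CcdB gyrase toxin, the unrecombined vector has to be maintained in a ccdB-tolerant strain such as DB3.1.

Within the T-DNA, an enhanced CaMV 35S promoter with a duplicated enhancer region drives the attR1–CmR–ccdB–attR2 cassette, which is followed directly by the firefly (Photinus pyralis) luciferase coding sequence and a CaMV polyadenylation signal. An LR reaction with an entry clone replaces the CmR/ccdB segment with the gene of interest. According to the record, luciferase was placed 3′ of the Gateway site so that the inserted gene is expressed as a C-terminal luciferase fusion, and loss of ccdB counterselects against unrecombined vector in ordinary E. coli strains. A second, oppositely oriented unit consisting of the NOS promoter, the bar gene (phosphinothricin acetyltransferase) and the NOS terminator gives Basta (glufosinate) resistance for selecting transformed plants.

The vector suits constitutive expression of luciferase-tagged proteins in plants, where luminescence can report on the fusion protein. The record does not name specific applications.
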