Addgene plasmid #80678: pAM-PAT-35S-GW-Luc
Purpose: (Empty Backbone) binary DEST vector for plant expression
Depositing lab: Nico Dissmeyer & Imre Somssich. Depositing organization: Max Planck Institute for Plant Breeding Research.
Backbone
  Vector backbone: Binary vector pAMPAT-MCS
  Modifications to backbone: introduction of firefly Luciferase 3' of Gateway site to create C-terminal fusions
  Vector type: Plant Expression
  Promoter: Pro35S
  Selectable markers: Basta
Growth in bacteria
  Bacterial resistance: Chloramphenicol and Ampicillin, 25 & 100 μg/mL
  Growth temperature: 37°C
  Growth strain: DB3.1
  Growth instructions: ccdB Survival can also be used for tranformation
  Copy number: Low Copy
Gene/Insert
  Cloning method: Gateway Cloning
  Sequencing primers: 5′ gaccggcaacaggattcaatcttaag; 3′ GAATTAGAAATTTTATTGATAGAAG
Resource information
  A portion of this plasmid was derived from a plasmid made by: Elke Logemann, Imre Somssich
Terms and licenses: Academic/Nonprofit Terms; Industry Terms: Not Available to Industry
How to cite: pAM-PAT-35S-GW-Luc was a gift from Nico Dissmeyer & Imre Somssich (Addgene plasmid # 80678 ; http://n2t.net/addgene:80678 ; RRID:Addgene_80678)
