>Addgene plasmid #80678 | pAM-PAT-35S-GW-Luc | addgene partial sequence | sequence record 160282 | NOSterm-R 5'-attgccaaatgtttgaacga-3'
GATTTCGGTGACGGGCAGGACCGGACGGGGCGGCACCGGCAGGCTGAAGTCCAGCTGCCAGAAACCCACG
TCATGCCAGTTCCCGTGCTTGAAGCCGGCCGCCCGCAGCATGCCGCGGGGGGCATATCCGAGCGCCTCGT
GCATGCGCACGCTCGGGTCGTTGGGCAGCCCGATGACAGCGACCACGCTCTTGAAGCCCTGTGCCTCCAG
GGACTTCAGCAGGTGGGTGTAGAGCGTGGAGCCCAGTCCCGTCCGCTGGTGGCGGGGGGAGACGTACACG
GTCGACTCGGCCGTCCAGTCGTAGGCGTTGCGTGCCTTCCAGGGACCCGCGTAGGCGATGCCGGCGACCT
CGCCGTCCACCTCGGCGACGAGCCAGGGATAGCGCTCCCGCAGACGGACGAGGTCGTCCGTCCACTCCTG
CGGTTCCTGCGGCTCGGTACGGAAGTTGACCGTGCTTGTCTCGATGTAGTGGTTGACGATGGTGCAGACC
GCCGGCATGTCCGCCTCGGTGGCACGGCGGATGTCGGCCGGGCGTCGTTCTGGGCTCATGGTAGATCCCC
TCGATCGAGTTGAGAGTGAATATGAGACTCTAATTGGATACCGAGGGGAATTTATGGAACGTCAGTGGAG
CATTTTTGACAAGAAATATTTGCTAGCTGATAGTGACCTTAGGCGACTTTTGAACGCGCAATAATGGTTT
CTGACGTATGTGCTTAGCTCATTAAACTCCAGAAACCCGCGGCTCAGTGGCTCCTTCAACGTTGCGGTTC
TGTCAGTTCCAAACGTAAAACGGCTTGTCCCGCGTCATCGGCGGGGGTCATAACGTGACTCCCTTAATTC
TCCGCTCATGATCAGATTGTCGTTTCCCGCCTTCGGTTTGGGCGCGCCCGGTTCAGAAGACCAGAGGGCT
ATTGAGACTTTTCAACAAAGGGTAATATCGGGAAACCTCCTCGGATTCCATTGCCCAGCTATCTGTCACT
TCATCGAA
