>Addgene plasmid #80678 | pAM-PAT-35S-GW-Luc | addgene partial sequence | sequence record 160283 | pBluescript-SK 5'-tctagaactagtggatc-3'
TTTCCGCCCTTCTTGGCCTTTATGAGGATCTCTCTGATTTTTCTTGCGTCGAGTTTTCCGGTAAGACCTT
TCGGTACTTCGTCCACAAACACAACTCCTCCGCGCAACTTTTTCGCGGTTGTTACTTGACTGGCGACGTA
ATCCACGATCTCTTTTTCCGTCATCGTCTTTCCGTGCTCCAAAACAACAACGGCGGCGGGAAGTTCACCG
GCGTCATCGTCGGGAAGACCTGCCACGCCCGCGTCGAAGATGTTGGGGTGTTGTAACAATATTGATTCCA
ATTCAGCGGGGGCCACCTGATATCCTTTGTATTTAATTAAAGACTTCAAGCGGTCAACTATGAAGAAGTG
TTCGTCTTCGTCCCAGTAAGCTATGTCTCCAGAATGTAGCCATCCATCCTTGTCAATCAAGGCGTTGGTC
GCTTCCGGATTGTTTACATAACCGGACATAATCATAGGTCCTCTGACACATAATTCGCCTCTCTGATTAA
CGCCCAGCGTTTTCCCGGTATCCAGATCCACAACCTTCGCTTCAAAAAATGGAACAACTTTACCGACCGC
GCCCGGTTTATCATCCCCCTCGGGTGTAATCAGAATAGCTGATGTAGTCTCAGTGAGCCCATATCCTTGT
CGTATCCCTGGAAGATGGAAGCGTTTTGCAACCGCTTCCCCGACTTCTTTCGAAAGAGGTGCGCCCCCAG
AAGCAATTTCGTGTAAATTAGATAAATCGTATTTGTCAATCAGAGTGCTTTTGGCGAAGAATGAAAATAG
GGTTGGTACTAGCAACGCACTTTGAATTTTGTAATCCTGAAGGGATCGTAAAAACAGCTCTTCTTCAAAT
CTATACATTAAGACGACTCGAAATCCACATATCAAATATCCGAGTGTAGTAAACATTCCAAAACCGTGAT
GGAATGGAACAACACTTAAAATCGCAGTATCCGGAATGATTTGATTGCCAAAAATAGGATCTCTGGC
